>Addgene plasmid #194581 | pRK5-mEGFP-SOX2-MUT | addgene full sequence | sequence record 385238 | Addgene NGS Result
TTCGAGCTCGCCCGACATTGATTATTGACTAGTTATTAATAGTAATCAATTACGGGGTCATTAGTTCATA
GCCCATATATGGAGTTCCGCGTTACATAACTTACGGTAAATGGCCCGCCTGGCTGACCGCCCAACGACCC
CCGCCCATTGACGTCAATAATGACGTATGTTCCCATAGTAACGCCAATAGGGACTTTCCATTGACGTCAA
TGGGTGGAGTATTTACGGTAAACTGCCCACTTGGCAGTACATCAAGTGTATCATATGCCAAGTACGCCCC
CTATTGACGTCAATGACGGTAAATGGCCCGCCTGGCATTATGCCCAGTACATGACCTTATGGGACTTTCC
TACTTGGCAGTACATCTACGTATTAGTCATCGCTATTACCATGGTGATGCGGTTTTGGCAGTACATCAAT
GGGCGTGGATAGCGGTTTGACTCACGGGGATTTCCAAGTCTCCACCCCATTGACGTCAATGGGAGTTTGT
TTTGGCACCAAAATCAACGGGACTTTCCAAAATGTCGTAACAACTCCGCCCCATTGACGCAAATGGGCGG
TAGGCGTGTACGGTGGGAGGTCTATATAAGCAGAGCTCGTTTAGTGAACCGTCAGATCGCCTGGAGACGC
CATCCACGCTGTTTTGACCTCCATAGAAGACACCGGGACCGATCCAGCCTCCGCGGCCGGGAACGGTGCA
TTGGAACGCGGATTCCCCGTGCCAAGAGTGACGTAAGTACCGCCTATAGAGTCTATAGGCCCACCCCCTT
GGCTTCGTTAGAACGCGGCTACAATTAATACATAACCTTATGTATCATACACATACGATTTAGGTGACAC
TATAGAATAACATCCACTTTGCCTTTCTCTCCACAGGTGTCCACTCCCAGGTCCAACTGCACCTCGGTTC
TATCGATTGAATTCGTACCGGTGCCACCATGGTGAGCAAGGGCGAGGAGCTGTTCACCGGGGTGGTGCCC
ATCCTGGTCGAGCTGGACGGCGACGTAAACGGCCACAAGTTCAGCGTGCGCGGCGAGGGCGAGGGCGATG
CCACCAACGGCAAGCTGACCCTGAAGTTCATCTGCACCACCGGCAAGCTGCCCGTGCCCTGGCCCACCCT
CGTGACCACCCTGACCTACGGCGTGCAGTGCTTCAGCCGCTACCCCGACCACATGAAGCAGCACGACTTC
TTCAAGTCCGCCATGCCCGAAGGCTACGTCCAGGAGCGCACCATCTCCTTCAAGGACGACGGCACCTACA
AGACCCGCGCCGAGGTGAAGTTCGAGGGCGACACCCTGGTGAACCGCATCGAGCTGAAGGGCATCGACTT
CAAGGAGGACGGCAACATCCTGGGGCACAAGCTGGAGTACAACTTCAACAGCCACAACGTCTATATCACG
GCCGACAAGCAGAAGAACGGCATCAAGGCGAACTTCAAGATCCGCCACAACGTCGAGGACGGCAGCGTGC
AGCTCGCCGACCACTACCAGCAGAACACCCCCATCGGCGACGGCCCCGTGCTGCTGCCCGACAACCACTA
CCTGAGCACCCAGTCCAAGCTGAGCAAAGACCCCAACGAGAAGCGCGATCACATGGTCCTGCTGGAGTTC
GTGACCGCCGCCGGGATCACTCTCGGCATGGACGAGCTGTACACGGCGATGTATAATATGATGGAAACCG
AACTTAAACCACCAGGGCCTCAACAGACGTCCGGTGGTGGTGGTGGGAATAGCACAGCTGCCGCCGCTGG
CGGAAATCAAAAGAATTCACCTGATCGTGTAAAACGACCTATGAACGCTTTTATGGTTTGGAGTAGAGGA
CAAAGGAGAAAGATGGCACAAGAAAATCCTAAAATGCATAATTCAGAAATTTCAAAGCGGCTCGGGGCAG
AATGGAAGCTGCTTTCCGAAACCGAAAAGCGCCCATTTATAGATGAAGCCAAACGCTTAAGAGCACTTCA
TATGAAAGAACATCCTGACTACAAGTATAGACCGAGAAGAAAGACCAAAACACTGATGAAGAAAGACAAA
TATACCTTGCCGGGTGGCCTTCTCGCGCCAGGTGGGAACTCTATGGCATCTGGTGTGGGCGTTGGTGCTG
GTCTCGGAGCTGGAGTAAATCAACGTATGGATTCCTATGCACATATGAATGGATGGAGTAATGGTAGTTA
TTCAATGATGCAAGATCAATTGGGGTATCCTCAACATCCCGGGCTGAACGCTCATGGAGCGGCACAAATG
CAACCTATGCATCGGTATGATGTTTCAGCATTACAATATAATTCAATGACTTCCAGCCAAACATATATGA
ATGGTTCCCCGACATATTCAATGTCTTATTCCCAACAAGGAACACCCGGAATGGCCTTGGGTTCTATGGG
CTCTGTCGTGAAATCAGAAGCGTCATCATCTCCACCCGTCGTAACTAGCTCTTCTCATTCACGGGCTCCT
TGTCAAGCAGGCGATCTGAGAGATATGATTAGTATCATTTCACCAGCACCTCGATGTAGAAATCCACCCC
CGCCCGCTGATTTTACCTGCCCGTCCACGACGAGGGCCGCTAGATGTCCAGCTCGCCCGCTTACCGCGCA
TTGTCCTAGTCATACTTGCGAAGGTAGAACTGCTAATTGGCGGGGCGAAAAGTTCTCCAAGAAGAATGAA
GGTAACGGCCGAGGCGCCAAGGAAGAATCCAAGAAGCAACACGGGGAGAATCCCGTGCGTTCTAAGCGGA
AGCGCAAGAAGAAGAACCCAATTACACATAGTAAGTAAAGTCGACCTGCAGAAGCTTGGCCGCCATGGCC
CAACTTGTTTATTGCAGCTTATAATGGTTACAAATAAAGCAATAGCATCACAAATTTCACAAATAAAGCA
TTTTTTTCACTGCATTCTAGTTGTGGTTTGTCCAAACTCATCAATGTATCTTATCATGTCTGGATCGGGA
ATTAATTCGGCGCAGCACCATGGCCTGAAATAACCTCTGAAAGAGGAACTTGGTTAGGTACCTTCTGAGG
CGGAAAGAACCAGCTGTGGAATGTGTGTCAGTTAGGGTGTGGAAAGTCCCCAGGCTCCCCAGCAGGCAGA
AGTATGCAAAGCATGCATCTCAATTAGTCAGCAACCAGGTGTGGAAAGTCCCCAGGCTCCCCAGCAGGCA
GAAGTATGCAAAGCATGCATCTCAATTAGTCAGCAACCATAGTCCCGCCCCTAACTCCGCCCATCCCGCC
CCTAACTCCGCCCAGTTCCGCCCATTCTCCGCCCCATGGCTGACTAATTTTTTTTATTTATGCAGAGGCC
GAGGCCGCCTCGGCCTCTGAGCTATTCCAGAAGTAGTGAGGAGGCTTTTTTGGAGGCCTAGGCTTTTGCA
AAAAGCTGTTAACAGCTTGGCACTGGCCGTCGTTTTACAACGTCGTGACTGGGAAAACCCTGGCGTTACC
CAACTTAATCGCCTTGCAGCACATCCCCCTTTCGCCAGCTGGCGTAATAGCGAAGAGGCCCGCACCGATC
GCCCTTCCCAACAGTTGCGCAGCCTGAATGGCGAATGGCGCCTGATGCGGTATTTTCTCCTTACGCATCT
GTGCGGTATTTCACACCGCATA
[142 nt withheld, positions 3593-3734]
C
[141 nt withheld, positions 3736-3876]
CCTTTGACGTTGGAGTCCACGTTCTTT
[37 nt withheld, positions 3904-3940]
ACCCTATCTCGGGCTATTCTTTTGATTTATAAGGGATTTTGCCGATTTCGGCCTATTGGTTAAAAAATGA
GCTGATTTAACAAAAATTTAACGCGAATTTTAACAAAATATTAACGTTTACAATTTTATGGTGCACTCTC
AGTACAATCTGCTCTGATGCCGCATAGTTAAGCCAGCCCCGACACCCGCCAACACCCGCTGACGCGCCCT
GACGGGCTTGTCTGCTCCCGGCATCCGCTTACAGACAAGCTGTGACCGTCTCCGGGAGCTGCATGTGTCA
GAGGTTTTCACCGTCATCACCGAAACGCGCGAGACGAAAGGGCCTCGTGATACGCCTATTTTTATAGGTT
AATGTCATGATAATAATGGTTTCTTAGACGTCAGGTGGCACTTTTCGGGGAAATGTGCGCGGAACCCCTA
TTTGTTTATTTTTCTAAATACATTCAAATATGTATCCGCTCATGAGACAATAACCCTGATAAATGCTTCA
ATAATATTGAAAAAGGAAGAGTATGAGTATTCAACATTTCCGTGTCGCCCTTATTCCCTTTTTTGCGGCA
TTTTGCCTTCCTGTTTTTGCTCACCCAGAAACGCTGGTGAAAGTAAAAGATGCTGAAGATCAGTTGGGTG
CACGAGTGGGTTACATCGAACTGGATCTCAACAGCGGTAAGATCCTTGAGAGTTTTCGCCCCGAAGAACG
TTTTCCAATGATGAGCACTTTTAAAGTTCTGCTATGTGGCGCGGTATTATCCCGTATTGACGCCGGGCAA
GAGCAACTCGGTCGCCGCATACACTATTCTCAGAATGACTTGGTTGAGTACTCACCAGTCACAGAAAAGC
ATCTTACGGATGGCATGACAGTAAGAGAATTATGCAGTGCTGCCATAACCATGAGTGATAACACTGCGGC
CAACTTACTTCTGACAACGATCGGAGGACCGAAGGAGCTAACCGCTTTTTTGCACAACATGGGGGATCAT
GTAACTCGCCTTGATCGTTGGGAACCGGAGCTGAATGAAGCCATACCAAACGACGAGCGTGACACCACGA
TGCCTGTAGCAATGGCAACAACGTTGCGCAAACTATTAACTGGCGAACTACTTACTCTAGCTTCCCGGCA
ACAATTAATAGACTGGATGGAGGCGGATAAAGTTGCAGGACCACTTCTGCGCTCGGCCCTTCCGGCTGGC
TGGTTTATTGCTGATAAATCTGGAGCCGGTGAGCGTGGGTCTCGCGGTATCATTGCAGCACTGGGGCCAG
ATGGTAAGCCCTCCCGTATCGTAGTTATCTACACGACGGGGAGTCAGGCAACTATGGATGAACGAAATAG
ACAGATCGCTGAGATAGGTGCCTCACTGATTAAGCATTGGTAACTGTCAGACCAAGTTTACTCATATATA
CTTTAGATTGATTTAAAACTTCATTTTTAATTTAAAAGGATCTAGGTGAAGATCCTTTTTGATAATCTCA
TGACCAAAATCCCTTAACGTGAGTTTTCGTTCCACTGAGCGTCAGACCCCGTAGAAAAGATCAAAGGATC
TTCTTGAGATCCTTTTTTTCTGCGCGTAATCTGCTGCTTGCAAACAAAAAAACCACCGCTACCAGCGGTG
GTTTGTTTGCCGGATCAAGAGCTACCAACTCTTTTTCCGAAGGTAACTGGCTTCAGCAGAGCGCAGATAC
CAAATACTGTTCTTCTAGTGTAGCCGTAGTTAGGCCACCACTTCAAGAACTCTGTAGCACCGCCTACATA
CCTCGCTCTGCTAATCCTGTTACCAGTGGCTGCTGCCAGTGGCGATAAGTCGTGTCTTACCGGGTTGGAC
TCAAGACGATAGTTACCGGATAAGGCGCAGCGGTCGGGCTGAACGGGGGGTTCGTGCACACAGCCCAGCT
TGGAGCGAACGACCTACACCGAACTGAGATACCTACAGCGTGAGCTATGAGAAAGCGCCACGCTTCCCGA
AGGGAGAAAGGCGGACAGGTATCCGGTAAGCGGCAGGGTCGGAACAGGAGAGCGCACGAGGGAGCTTCCA
GGGGGAAACGCCTGGTATCTTTATAGTCCTGTCGGGTTTCGCCACCTCTGACTTGAGCGTCGATTTTTGT
GATGCTCGTCAGGGGGGCGGAGCCTATGGAAAAACGCCAGCAACGCGGCCTTTTTACGGTTCCTGGCCTT
TTGCTGGCCTTTTGCTCACATGTTCTTTCCTGCGTTATCCCCTGATTCTGTGGATAACCGTATTACCGCC
TTTGAGTGAGCTGATACCGCTCGCCGCAGCCGAACGACCGAGCGCAGCGAGTCAGTGAGCGAGGAAGCGG
AAGAGCGCCCAATACGCAAACCGCCTCTCCCCGCGCGTTGGCCGATTCATTAATGCAGCTGGCACGACAG
GTTTCCCGACTGGAAAGCGGGCAGTGAGCGCAACGCAATTAATGTGAGTTAGCTCACTCATTAGGCACCC
CAGGCTTTACACTTTATGCTTCCGGCTCGTATGTTGTGTGGAATTGTGAGCGGATAACAATTTCACACAG
GAAACAGCTATGACATGATTACGAATTAA
Features (pLannotate 1.2.2; 21 found; start..end, strand, type, name):
     14..393     +  enhancer       CMV enhancer: human cytomegalovirus immediate early enhancer
    394..597     +  promoter       CMV promoter: human cytomegalovirus (CMV) immediate early promoter
    733..776     +  intron         CMV intron (fragment): modified intron A from human cytomegalovirus
    828..846     +  promoter       SP6 promoter: promoter for bacteriophage SP6 RNA polymerase
    850..887     +  CDS            IgH signal sequence (fragment): signal sequence from the mouse immunoglobulin heavy chain variable region
    939..1653    +  CDS            SiriusGFP (fragment): enhanced GFP (EGFP) derivative that exhibits robust folding and enhanced photostability (Zhong et al., 2019) mammalian codon-optimized
   1659..2528    +  CDS            SOX2 (fragment): SOX2_HUMAN - Experimental evidence at protein level: Swiss-Prot protein existence level 1. Transcription factor that forms a trimeric complex with OCT4 on DNA and controls the expression of a number of genes involved in embryonic development such as YES1, FGF4, UTF1 and ZFP206 (By similarity). Binds to the proximal enhancer region of NANOG (By similarity). Critical for early embryogenesis and for embryonic stem cell pluripotency (PubMed:18035408). Downstream SRRT target that mediates the promotion of neural stem cell self-renewal (By similarity). Keeps neural cells undifferentiated by countera
   2802..2936    +  polyA_signal   SV40 poly(A) signal: SV40 polyadenylation signal
   3005..3362    +  promoter       SV40 promoter: SV40 enhancer and early promoter
   3381..3535    +  CDS            lacZα (fragment): LacZα fragment of β-galactosidase; lacZ fragment
   3541..3592    -  misc_feature   bom (fragment): basis of mobility region from pBR322
   3611..3991    +  rep_origin     M13 ori (sequence partly withheld): M13 bacteriophage origin of replication; arrow indicates direction of (+) strand synthesis
   4067..4116    -  misc_feature   bom (fragment): basis of mobility region from pBR322
   4218..4253    -  CDS            rop (fragment): Rop protein, which maintains plasmids at low copy number; rop
   4348..4452    +  promoter       AmpR promoter: bla
   4453..5313    +  CDS            AmpR: β-lactamase; bla; confers resistance to ampicillin, carbenicillin, and related antibiotics
   5484..6072    +  rep_origin     ori: high-copy-number ColE1/pMB1/pBR322/pUC origin of replication
   6255..6347    +  CDS            lacI (fragment): lac repressor; lacI; The lac repressor binds to the lac operator to inhibit transcription in E. coli. This inhibition can be relieved by adding lactose or isopropyl-β-D-thiogalactopyranoside (IPTG).
   6360..6381    +  protein_bind   CAP binding site: CAP binding activates transcription in the presence of cAMP. E. coli catabolite activator protein
   6396..6426    +  promoter       lac promoter: promoter for the E. coli lac operon
   6434..6450    +  protein_bind   lac operator: The lac repressor binds to the lac operator to inhibit transcription in E. coli. This inhibition can be relieved by adding lactose or isopropyl-β-D-thiogalactopyranoside (IPTG). lac repressor encoded by lacI
