[The description below was written by a language model from this plasmid's Addgene catalogue record and pLannotate feature annotations shown in this document.]
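Description:
pRK5-mEGFP-SOX2-MUT is a 6,489 bp mammalian expression plasmid built on the pRK5 backbone, designed to produce a disease-associated frameshift variant of human SOX2 fused at its N terminus to monomeric EGFP. It is propagated in E. coli as a high-copy plasmid through a ColE1/pUC-type origin and selected with ampicillin via the β-lactamase gene. An M13 phage origin is also present. Short remnants of lacZα, lacI, rop and bom, plus a lac promoter/operator, are backbone leftovers with no evident role in the construct's function.

Expression is driven by the human cytomegalovirus immediate-early enhancer and promoter, followed by a fragment of CMV intron A and an SP6 promoter that could in principle support in vitro transcription. The GFP coding region (annotated automatically as a SiriusGFP-like EGFP derivative, which corresponds to the mEGFP named in the catalogue entry) sits directly upstream of the SOX2 sequence. The SOX2 annotation matches only part of the reference protein. This is consistent with the M276Ifs*95 mutation, in which a frameshift at residue 276 replaces the native C terminus with an out-of-frame extension before a new stop codon. An SV40 polyadenylation signal terminates the transcript. A short match to an IgH signal sequence upstream of GFP is only a fragment and is not described in the record as functional. An SV40 enhancer/early promoter lies downstream of the cassette, but no mammalian selection marker is annotated after it.

The construct was deposited with a study of aberrant phase separation and nucleolar dysfunction in rare genetic diseases, so its likely use is transient transfection and fluorescence imaging of the mutant protein's subcellular localisation and condensate behaviour.
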