Addgene plasmid #194581: pRK5-mEGFP-SOX2-MUT
Purpose: Mammalian Expression of mEGFP-SOX2 Mutant (M276Ifs*95) Fusion Protein
Depositing lab: Denes Hnisz. Depositing organization: Max Planck Institute for Molecular Genetics. Publication: Aberrant phase separation and nucleolar dysfunction in rare genetic diseases. Mensah MA, Niskanen H, Magalhaes AP, Basu S, Kircher M, Sczakiel HL, Reiter AMV, Elsner J, Meinecke P, Biskup S, Chung BHY, Dombrowsky G, Eckmann-Scholz C, Hitz MP, Hoischen A, Holterhus PM, Hulsemann W, Kahrizi K, Kalscheuer VM, Kan A, Krumbiegel M, Kurth I, Leubner J, Longardt AC, Moritz JD, Najmabadi H, Skipalova K, Snijders Blok L, Tzschach A, Wiedersberg E, Zenker M, Garcia-Cabau C, Buschow R, Salvatella X, Kraushar ML, Mundlos S, Caliebe A, Spielmann M, Horn D, Hnisz D. Nature. 2023 Feb;614(7948):564-571. doi: 10.1038/s41586-022-05682-1. Epub 2023 Feb 8. PubMed 36755093.
Backbone
  Vector backbone: pRK5
  Vector type: Mammalian Expression
Growth in bacteria
  Bacterial resistance: Ampicillin, 100 μg/mL
  Growth temperature: 37°C
  Growth strain: DH5alpha
  Copy number: High Copy
Gene/Insert
  Gene/Insert name: SOX2
  Species: H. sapiens (human)
  Mutation: M276Ifs*95
  Entrez Gene: SOX2 (a.k.a. ANOP3, MCOPS3)
  Tag / fusion protein: mEGFP (N terminal on insert)
  Cloning method: Gibson Cloning
Terms and licenses: Academic/Nonprofit Terms; Industry Terms: Not Available to Industry
How to cite: pRK5-mEGFP-SOX2-MUT was a gift from Denes Hnisz (Addgene plasmid # 194581 ; http://n2t.net/addgene:194581 ; RRID:Addgene_194581)
